>Addgene plasmid #62726 | pAAV-Syn-Chronos-tdTomato | addgene full sequence | sequence record 195120 | Addgene NGS Result
TGTTGGGAAGGGCGATCGGTGCGGGCCTCTTCGCTATTACGCCAGCTGCGCGCTCGCTCGCTCACTGAGG
CCGCCCGGGCAAAGCCCGGGCGTCGGGCGACCTTTGGTCGCCCGGCCTCAGTGAGCGAGCGAGCGCGCAG
AGAGGGAGTGGCCAACTCCATCACTAGGGGTTCCTTGTAGTTAATGATTAACCCGCCATGCTACTTATCT
ACGTAGCCATGCTCTAGGAAGATCGTAGGTTAATTAATCTAGACTGCAGAGGGCCCTGCGTATGAGTGCA
AGTGGGTTTTAGGACCAGGATGAGGCGGGGTGGGGGTGCCTACCTGACGACCGACCCCGACCCACTGGAC
AAGCACCCAACCCCCATTCCCCAAATTGCGCATCCCCTATCAGAGAGGGGGAGGGGAAACAGGATGCGGC
GAGGCGCGTGCGCACTGCCAGCTTCAGCACCGCGGACAGTGCCTTCGCCCCCGCCTGGCGGCGCGCGCCA
CCGCCGCCTCAGCACTGAAGGCGCGCTGACGTCACTCGCCGGTCCCCCGCAAACTCCCCTTCCCGGCCAC
CTTGGTCGCGTCCGCGCCGCCGCCGGCCCAGCCGGACCGCACCACGCGAGGCGCGAGATAGGGGGGCACG
GGCGCGACCATCTGCGCTGCGGCGCCGGCGACTCAGCGCTGCCTCAGTCTGCGGTGGGCAGCGGAGGAGT
CGTGTCGTGCCTGAGAGCGCAGTCGAGAGGATCCGCCACCATGGAAACAGCCGCCACAATGACCCACGCC
TTTATCTCAGCCGTGCCTAGCGCCGAAGCCACAATTAGAGGCCTGCTGAGCGCCGCAGCAGTGGTGACAC
CAGCAGCAGACGCTCACGGAGAAACCTCTAACGCCACAACAGCCGGAGCCGATCACGGTTGCTTCCCCCA
CATCAACCACGGAACCGAGCTGCAGCACAAGATCGCAGTGGGACTCCAGTGGTTCACCGTGATCGTGGCT
ATCGTGCAGCTCATCTTCTACGGTTGGCACAGCTTCAAGGCCACAACCGGCTGGGAGGAGGTCTACGTCT
GCGTGATCGAGCTCGTCAAGTGCTTCATCGAGCTGTTCCACGAGGTCGACAGCCCAGCCACAGTGTACCA
GACCAACGGAGGAGCCGTGATTTGGCTGCGGTACAGCATGTGGCTCCTGACTTGCCCCGTGATCCTGATC
CACCTGAGCAACCTGACCGGACTGCACGAAGAGTACAGCAAGCGGACCATGACCATCCTGGTGACCGACA
TCGGCAACATCGTGTGGGGGATCACAGCCGCCTTTACAAAGGGCCCCCTGAAGATCCTGTTCTTCATGAT
CGGCCTGTTCTACGGCGTGACTTGCTTCTTCCAGATCGCCAAGGTGTATATCGAGAGCTACCACACCCTG
CCCAAAGGCGTCTGCCGGAAGATTTGCAAGATCATGGCCTACGTCTTCTTCTGCTCTTGGCTGATGTTCC
CCGTGATGTTCATCGCCGGACACGAGGGACTGGGCCTGATCACACCTTACACCAGCGGAATCGGCCACCT
GATCCTGGATCTGATCAGCAAGAACACTTGGGGCTTCCTGGGCCACCACCTGAGAGTGAAGATCCACGAG
CACATCCTGATCCACGGCGACATCCGGAAGACAACCACCATCAACGTGGCCGGCGAGAACATGGAGATCG
AGACCTTCGTCGACGAGGAGGAGGAGGGAGGAGTGGCGGCACCGGTAGTAGCAGTGAGTAAGGGCGAGGA
AGTGATCAAAGAGTTCATGCGGTTTAAGGTGAGAATGGAAGGAAGCATGAACGGCCACGAGTTCGAAATT
GAGGGAGAAGGAGAGGGACGGCCCTACGAGGGCACCCAGACAGCCAAGCTGAAAGTGACAAAGGGCGGGC
CTCTGCCATTCGCTTGGGACATCCTGAGCCCACAGTTTATGTACGGCTCCAAGGCCTATGTGAAACATCC
AGCTGACATTCCCGATTATAAGAAACTGAGCTTCCCCGAGGGGTTTAAGTGGGAAAGAGTGATGAACTTC
GAGGACGGAGGCCTGGTGACTGTGACCCAGGACAGCTCCCTGCAGGATGGGACCCTGATCTACAAGGTGA
AAATGAGAGGGACAAATTTTCCCCCTGATGGACCTGTGATGCAGAAGAAAACTATGGGATGGGAGGCCTC
CACCGAAAGGCTGTATCCACGCGACGGGGTGCTGAAAGGAGAAATCCACCAGGCTCTGAAGCTGAAAGAT
GGGGGACATTACCTGGTGGAGTTCAAGACAATCTACATGGCCAAGAAACCTGTGCAGCTGCCAGGCTACT
ATTACGTGGACACAAAACTGGATATCACTTCACACAACGAGGACTACACTATTGTGGAGCAGTATGAACG
GAGCGAGGGGAGACACCATCTGTTCCTGGGCCATGGGACTGGAAGTACCGGCTCAGGGTCTAGTGGAACC
GCCTCAAGCGAGGATAACAATATGGCTGTGATCAAAGAGTTCATGAGGTTTAAGGTGCGCATGGAGGGCA
GCATGAATGGGCACGAATTTGAGATTGAAGGAGAGGGCGAAGGGAGGCCTTACGAGGGCACACAGACTGC
CAAGCTGAAAGTGACCAAGGGAGGACCACTGCCTTTCGCTTGGGATATCCTGTCTCCTCAGTTTATGTAC
GGAAGTAAGGCCTATGTCAAGCATCCCGCTGACATTCCTGATTACAAGAAACTGTCTTTCCCAGAGGGCT
TTAAGTGGGAGAGAGTGATGAATTTTGAAGATGGAGGCCTGGTGACCGTGACACAGGACTCCTCTCTGCA
GGATGGCACTCTGATCTACAAAGTCAAAATGCGCGGCACCAATTTTCCACCCGATGGGCCCGTGATGCAG
AAGAAAACAATGGGGTGGGAGGCCAGCACTGAACGGCTGTATCCTAGAGACGGAGTGCTGAAGGGCGAAA
TCCACCAGGCCCTGAAGCTGAAAGACGGCGGCCACTACCTGGTGGAGTTCAAAACCATCTACATGGCCAA
GAAACCAGTGCAGCTGCCCGGCTATTACTATGTGGACACCAAGCTGGATATCACATCCCACAATGAAGAC
TACACCATTGTGGAACAGTATGAGAGGTCTGAAGGACGCCACCATCTGTTTCTGTACGGCATGGATGAGC
TGTATAAGTAAGAATTCGATATCAAGCTTATCGATAATCAACCTCTGGATTACAAAATTTGTGAAAGATT
GACTGGTATTCTTAACTATGTTGCTCCTTTTACGCTATGTGGATACGCTGCTTTAATGCCTTTGTATCAT
GCTATTGCTTCCCGTATGGCTTTCATTTTCTCCTCCTTGTATAAATCCTGGTTGCTGTCTCTTTATGAGG
AGTTGTGGCCCGTTGTCAGGCAACGTGGCGTGGTGTGCACTGTGTTTGCTGACGCAACCCCCACTGGTTG
GGGCATTGCCACCACCTGTCAGCTCCTTTCCGGGACTTTCGCTTTCCCCCTCCCTATTGCCACGGCGGAA
CTCATCGCCGCCTGCCTTGCCCGCTGCTGGACAGGGGCTCGGCTGTTGGGCACTGACAATTCCGTGGTGT
TGTCGGGGAAATCATCGTCCTTTCCTTGGCTGCTCGCCTGTGTTGCCACCTGGATTCTGCGCGGGACGTC
CTTCTGCTACGTCCCTTCGGCCCTCAATCCAGCGGACCTTCCTTCCCGCGGCCTGCTGCCGGCTCTGCGG
CCTCTTCCGCGTCTTCGCCTTCGCCCTCAGACGAGTCGGATCTCCCTTTGGGCCGCCTCCCCGCATCGAT
ACCGTCGACCCGGGCGGCCGCTCATAAAGCTCGACTGTGCCTTCTAGTTGCCAGCCATCTGTTGTTTGCC
CCTCCCCCGTGCCTTCCTTGACCCTGGAAGGTGCCACTCCCACTGTCCTTTCCTAATAAAATGAGGAAAT
TGCATCGCATTGTCTGAGTAGGTGTCATTCTATTCTGGGGGGTGGGGTGGGGCAGGACAGCAAGGGGGAG
GATTGGGAAGACAATAGCAGGCATGCTGGGGATGCGGTCCGGACTGTACAATTGCATTCATTTTATGTTT
CAGGTTCAGGGGGAGATGTGGGAGGTTTTTTAAAGCAAGTAAAACCTCTACAAATGTGGTAAAATCGATA
AGGATCTTCCTAGAGCATGGCTACGTAGATAAGTAGCATGGCGGGTTAATCATTAACTACAAGGAACCCC
TAGTGATGGAGTTGGCCACTCCCTCTCTGCGCGCTCGCTCGCTCACTGAGGCCGGGCGACCAAAGGTCGC
CCGACGCCCGGGCTTTGCCCGGGCGGCCTCAGTGAGCGAGCGAGCGCGCAGCTGCATTAATGAATCGGCC
AACGCGCGGGGAGAGGCGGTTTGCGTATTGGGCGCTCTTCCGCTTCCTCGCTCACTGACTCGCTGCGCTC
GGTCGTTCGGCTGCGGCGAGCGGTATCAGCTCACTCAAAGGCGGTAATACGGTTATCCACAGAATCAGGG
GATAACGCAGGAAAGAACATGTGAGCAAAAGGCCAGCAAAAGGCCAGGAACCGTAAAAAGGCCGCGTTGC
TGGCGTTTTTCCATAGGCTCCGCCCCCCTGACGAGCATCACAAAAATCGACGCTCAAGTCAGAGGTGGCG
AAACCCGACAGGACTATAAAGATACCAGGCGTTTCCCCCTGGAAGCTCCCTCGTGCGCTCTCCTGTTCCG
ACCCTGCCGCTTACCGGATACCTGTCCGCCTTTCTCCCTTCGGGAAGCGTGGCGCTTTCTCATAGCTCAC
GCTGTAGGTATCTCAGTTCGGTGTAGGTCGTTCGCTCCAAGCTGGGCTGTGTGCACGAACCCCCCGTTCA
GCCCGACCGCTGCGCCTTATCCGGTAACTATCGTCTTGAGTCCAACCCGGTAAGACACGACTTATCGCCA
CTGGCAGCAGCCACTGGTAACAGGATTAGCAGAGCGAGGTATGTAGGCGGTGCTACAGAGTTCTTGAAGT
GGTGGCCTAACTACGGCTACACTAGAAGAACAGTATTTGGTATCTGCGCTCTGCTGAAGCCAGTTACCTT
CGGAAAAAGAGTTGGTAGCTCTTGATCCGGCAAACAAACCACCGCTGGTAGCGGTGGTTTTTTTGTTTGC
AAGCAGCAGATTACGCGCAGAAAAAAAGGATCTCAAGAAGATCCTTTGATCTTTTCTACGGGGTCTGACG
CTCAGTGGAACGAAAACTCACGTTAAGGGATTTTGGTCATGAGATTATCAAAAAGGATCTTCACCTAGAT
CCTTTTAAATTAAAAATGAAGTTTTAAATCAATCTAAAGTATATATGAGTAAACTTGGTCTGACAGTTAC
CAATGCTTAATCAGTGAGGCACCTATCTCAGCGATCTGTCTATTTCGTTCATCCATAGTTGCCTGACTCC
CCGTCGTGTAGATAACTACGATACGGGAGGGCTTACCATCTGGCCCCAGTGCTGCAATGATACCGCGAGA
CCCACGCTCACCGGCTCCAGATTTATCAGCAATAAACCAGCCAGCCGGAAGGGCCGAGCGCAGAAGTGGT
CCTGCAACTTTATCCGCCTCCATCCAGTCTATTAATTGTTGCCGGGAAGCTAGAGTAAGTAGTTCGCCAG
TTAATAGTTTGCGCAACGTTGTTGCCATTGCTACAGGCATCGTGGTGTCACGCTCGTCGTTTGGTATGGC
TTCATTCAGCTCCGGTTCCCAACGATCAAGGCGAGTTACATGATCCCCCATGTTGTGCAAAAAAGCGGTT
AGCTCCTTCGGTCCTCCGATCGTTGTCAGAAGTAAGTTGGCCGCAGTGTTATCACTCATGGTTATGGCAG
CACTGCATAATTCTCTTACTGTCATGCCATCCGTAAGATGCTTTTCTGTGACTGGTGAGTACTCAACCAA
GTCATTCTGAGAATAGTGTATGCGGCGACCGAGTTGCTCTTGCCCGGCGTCAATACGGGATAATACCGCG
CCACATAGCAGAACTTTAAAAGTGCTCATCATTGGAAAACGTTCTTCGGGGCGAAAACTCTCAAGGATCT
TACCGCTGTTGAGATCCAGTTCGATGTAACCCACTCGTGCACCCAACTGATCTTCAGCATCTTTTACTTT
CACCAGCGTTTCTGGGTGAGCAAAAACAGGAAGGCAAAATGCCGCAAAAAAGGGAATAAGGGCGACACGG
AAATGTTGAATACTCATACTCTTCCTTTTTCAATATTATTGAAGCATTTATCAGGGTTATTGTCTCATGA
GCGGATACATATTTGAATGTATTTAGAAAAATAAACAAATAGGGGTTCCGCGCACATTTCCCCGAAAAGT
GCCACCTAAATTGTAAGCGTTAATATTTTGTTAAAATTCGCGTTAAATTTTTGTTAAATCAGCTCATTTT
TTAACCAATAGGCCGAAATCGGCAAAATCCCTTATAAATCAAAAGAATAGACCGAGATAGGGT
[37 nt withheld, positions 6434-6470]
AAAGAACGTGGACTCCAACGTCAAAGG
[49 nt withheld, positions 6498-6546]
T
[91 nt withheld, positions 6548-6638]
G
[124 nt withheld, positions 6640-6763]
CCCATTCGCCATTCAGGCTGCGCAAC
Features (pLannotate 1.2.2; 15 found; start..end, strand, type, name):
     43..175     -  repeat_region  AAV2 ITR (fragment): inverted terminal repeat of adeno-associated virus serotype 2 inverted
    275..722     +  promoter       hSyn promoter: human synapsin I promoter; confers neuron-specific expression (Kügler et al., 2003)
   1367..1394    +  CDS            CoChR (fragment): high-photocurrent channelrhodopsin from Chloromonas oogama (Shemesh et al., 2017)
   1734..3158    +  CDS            tdTomato: tdTomato is a basic (constitutively fluorescent) orange fluorescent protein published in 2004, derived from Discosoma sp.. It is reported to be a somewhat slowly-maturing tandem dimer with low acid sensitivity.
   3162..3186    +  misc_feature   MCS (fragment): pBluescript multiple cloning site
   3186..3774    +  misc_feature   WPRE: woodchuck hepatitis virus posttranscriptional regulatory element
   3815..4022    +  polyA_signal   bGH poly(A) signal: bovine growth hormone polyadenylation signal
   4053..4121    -  CDS            large T antigen (fragment): large T antigen from SV40 (simian virus 40)
   4192..4325    +  repeat_region  AAV2 ITR: inverted terminal repeat of adeno-associated virus serotype 2 inverted
   4319..4375    -  CDS            lacI (fragment): lac repressor; lacI; The lac repressor binds to the lac operator to inhibit transcription in E. coli. This inhibition can be relieved by adding lactose or isopropyl-β-D-thiogalactopyranoside (IPTG).
   4558..5146    -  rep_origin     ori: high-copy-number ColE1/pMB1/pBR322/pUC origin of replication
   5317..6177    -  CDS            AmpR: β-lactamase; bla; confers resistance to ampicillin, carbenicillin, and related antibiotics
   6178..6282    -  promoter       AmpR promoter: bla
   6335..6763    -  rep_origin     f1 ori (sequence partly withheld): f1 bacteriophage origin of replication; arrow indicates direction of (+) strand synthesis
   6768..48      -  CDS            lacZα (fragment) (across the origin): LacZα fragment of β-galactosidase; lacZ fragment
