[The description below was written by a language model from this plasmid's Addgene catalogue record and pLannotate feature annotations shown in this document.]
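Description:
pAAV-Syn-Chronos-tdTomato is a 6,789 bp AAV transfer plasmid for neuron-directed expression of a fluorescently tagged channelrhodopsin, built on an AAV-Syn backbone that derives from a Stratagene vector. In bacteria it is maintained through a high-copy ColE1/pUC-type origin and selected with an ampicillin/carbenicillin resistance gene (β-lactamase under its own promoter). An f1 phage origin is also present. As with most ITR-containing plasmids, the repeats are prone to recombination, which is why a recombination-deficient growth strain is recorded.

The expression cassette sits between two AAV2 inverted terminal repeats, the cis elements needed for replication and packaging of the intervening DNA into AAV particles when rep, cap and helper functions are supplied in trans. The human synapsin I promoter, which confers neuron-specific expression, drives a 2,421 bp insert encoding Chronos (also called ChR90), the channelrhodopsin from the green alga Stigeoclonium helveticum, fused at its C terminus to tdTomato. The codons of the two tandem tdTomato repeats were varied to reduce recombination between them. The automated annotation does not label the Chronos reading frame itself, showing only a short match to the related opsin CoChR upstream of tdTomato. Downstream, the feature table shows a WPRE, which enhances transcript stability and expression, followed by the bovine growth hormone polyadenylation signal. The brief lacI, lacZα, SV40 large T and MCS hits look like backbone remnants rather than functional parts.

The construct is intended for AAV-mediated optogenetic excitation of neurons, with red-orange fluorescence marking expressing cells. It comes from work on independent optical excitation of distinct neural populations. The depositor reports that the coding regions were sequenced and that both plasmid and virus were tested in vitro.
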