Addgene plasmid #62726: pAAV-Syn-Chronos-tdTomato
Purpose: AAV-mediated expression of Chronos-tdTomato under the Syn promoter. Using bGHpA signal. tdTomato has codons varied between the first and second tandem repeats to reduce recombination.
Depositing lab: Edward Boyden. Depositing organization: Massachusetts Institute of Technology. Publication: Independent optical excitation of distinct neural populations. Klapoetke NC, Murata Y, Kim SS, Pulver SR, Birdsey-Benson A, Cho YK, Morimoto TK, Chuong AS, Carpenter EJ, Tian Z, Wang J, Xie Y, Yan Z, Zhang Y, Chow BY, Surek B, Melkonian M, Jayaraman V, Constantine-Paton M, Wong GK, Boyden ES. Nat Methods. 2014 Mar;11(3):338-46. doi: 10.1038/nmeth.2836. Epub 2014 Feb 9. PubMed 24509633.
Backbone
  Vector backbone: AAV-Syn
  Backbone manufacturer: original from Stratagene
  Backbone size w/o insert (bp): 4368
  Total vector size (bp): 6789
  Vector type: Mammalian Expression, AAV
Growth in bacteria
  Bacterial resistance: Ampicillin, 100 μg/mL
  Growth temperature: 37°C
  Growth strain: NEB Stable
  Growth instructions: DH5alpha at 37°C or Stbl3 at 30°C. Carbenicillin is preferred over ampicillin. In DH5alpha this plasmid may act more like a high copy plasmid, although in Stbl3 it may act more like a low copy plasmid.
  Copy number: High Copy
Gene/Insert
  Gene/Insert name: Chronos-tdTomato (alt names: Stigeoclonium helveticum channelrhodopsin-tdTomato; ChR90-tdTomato)
  Species: Stigeoclonium helveticum
  Insert size (bp): 2421
  GenBank ID: KF992040
  Promoter: human synapsin promoter
  Tag / fusion protein: tdTomato (C terminal on insert)
  Cloning method: Restriction Enzyme; 5′ cloning site BamHI (not destroyed); 3′ cloning site EcoRI (not destroyed)
  Sequencing primers: 5′ gcacgggcgcgaccatctgc; 3′ TAGCGTAAAAGGAGCAACATAG
Terms and licenses: Academic/Nonprofit Terms; Industry Terms: Not Available to Industry
Depositor comments: The plasmid is fully sequenced in the coding sequence regions (opsin-fluorophore and important flanking regions). Multiple digestions were done to verify the vector structure. The construct and the virus were both tested in vitro.
How to cite: pAAV-Syn-Chronos-tdTomato was a gift from Edward Boyden (Addgene plasmid # 62726 ; http://n2t.net/addgene:62726 ; RRID:Addgene_62726) For viral preps, please replace (Addgene plasmid # 62726) in the above sentence with: (Addgene viral prep # 62726-AAV8)
