>Addgene plasmid #62726 | pAAV-Syn-Chronos-tdTomato | addgene partial sequence | sequence record 108758 | pMH4-5 5'-gactcagcgctgcctcagtctg-3'
GTGTCGTGCCTGAGAGCGCAGTCGAGAGGATCCGCCACCATGGAAACAGCCGCCACAATGACCCACGCCT
TTATCTCAGCCGTGCCTAGCGCCGAAGCCACAATTAGAGGCCTGCTGAGCGCCGCAGCAGTGGTGACACC
AGCAGCAGACGCTCACGGAGAAACCTCTAACGCCACAACAGCCGGAGCCGATCACGGTTGCTTCCCCCAC
ATCAACCACGGAACCGAGCTGCAGCACAAGATCGCAGTGGGACTCCAGTGGTTCACCGTGATCGTGGCTA
TCGTGCAGCTCATCTTCTACGGTTGGCACAGCTTCAAGGCCACAACCGGCTGGGAGGAGGTCTACGTCTG
CGTGATCGAGCTCGTCAAGTGCTTCATCGAGCTGTTCCACGAGGTCGACAGCCCAGCCACAGTGTACCAG
ACCAACGGAGGAGCCGTGATTTGGCTGCGGTACAGCATGTGGCTCCTGACTTGCCCCGTGATCCTGATCC
ACCTGAGCAACCTGACCGGACTGCACGAAGAGTACAGCAAGCGGACCATGACCATCCTGGTGACCGACAT
CGGCAACATCGTGTGGGGGATCACAGCCGCCTTTACAAAGGGCCCCCTGAAGATCCTGTTCTTCATGATC
GGCCTGTTCTACGGCGTGACTTGCTTCTTCCAGATCGCCAAGGTGTATATCGAGAGCTACCACACCCTGC
CCAAAGGCGTCTGCCGGAAGATTTGCAAGATCATGGCCTACGTCTTCTTCTGCTCTTGGCTGATGTTCCC
CGTGATGTTCATCGCCGGACACGAGGGACTGGGCCTGATCACACCTTACACCAGCGGAATCGGCCACCTG
ATCCTGGATCTGATCAGCAAGAACACTTGGGGC
