>Addgene plasmid #62726 | pAAV-Syn-Chronos-tdTomato | addgene partial sequence | sequence record 109617 | Mombaerts mRFPup 5'-GTGGCCGTTCACGGAGCCCTCCATG-3'
TTAAACCTCATGAACTCTTTGATCACAGCCATATTGTTATCCTCGCTTGAGGCGGTTCCACTAGACCCTG
AGCCGGTACTTCCAGTCCCATGGCCCAGGAACAGATGGTGTCTCCCCTCGCTCCGTTCATACTGCTCCAC
AATAGTGTAGTCCTCGTTGTGTGAAGTGATATCCAGTTTTGTGTCCACGTAATAGTAGCCTGGCAGCTGC
ACAGGTTTCTTGGCCATGTAGATTGTCTTGAACTCCACCAGGTAATGTCCCCCATCTTTCAGCTTCAGAG
CCTGGTGGATTTCTCCTTTCAGCACCCCGTCGCGTGGATACAGCCTTTCGGTGGAGGCCTCCCATCCCAT
AGTTTTCTTCTGCATCACAGGTCCATCAGGGGGAAAATTTGTCCCTCTCATTTTCACCTTGTAGATCAGG
GTCCCATCCTGCAGGGAGCTGTCCTGGGTCACAGTCACCAGGCCTCCGTCCTCGAAGTTCATCACTCTTT
CCCACTTAAACCCCTCGGGGAAGCTCAGTTTCTTATAATCGGGAATGTCAGCTGGATGTTTCACATAGGC
CTTGGAGCCGTACATAAACTGTGGGCTCAGGATGTCCCAAGCGAATGGCAGAGGCCCGCCCTTTGTCACT
TTCAGCTTGGCTGTCTGGGTGCCCTCGTAGGGCCGTCCCTCTCCTTCTCCCTCAATTTCGAACTCGTGGC
CGTTCATGCTTCCTTCCATTCTCACCTTAAACCGCATGAACTCTTTGATCACTTCCTCGCCCTTACTCAC
TGCTACTACCGGTGCCGCCACTCCTCCCTCCTCCTCCTCGTCGACGAAGGTCTCGATCTCCATGTTCTCG
CCGGCCACGTTGATGGTGGTTGTCTTCCGGATGTCGCCGTGGATCAGGATGTGCTCGTGGATCTTCACTC
TCAGGTGGTGGCCC
