>Addgene plasmid #62726 | pAAV-Syn-Chronos-tdTomato | addgene partial sequence | sequence record 134693 | WPRE-R 5'-CATAGCGTAAAAGGAGCAACA-3'
GTCAATCTTTCACAAATTTTGTAATCCAGAGGTTGATTATCGATAAGCTTGATATCGAATTCTTACTTAT
ACAGCTCATCCATGCCGTACAGAAACAGATGGTGGCGTCCTTCAGACCTCTCATACTGTTCCACAATGGT
GTAGTCTTCATTGTGGGATGTGATATCCAGCTTGGTGTCCACATAGTAATAGCCGGGCAGCTGCACTGGT
TTCTTGGCCATGTAGATGGTTTTGAACTCCACCAGGTAGTGGCCGCCGTCTTTCAGCTTCAGGGCCTGGT
GGATTTCGCCCTTCAGCACTCCGTCTCTAGGATACAGCCGTTCAGTGCTGGCCTCCCACCCCATTGTTTT
CTTCTGCATCACGGGCCCATCGGGTGGAAAATTGGTGCCGCGCATTTTGACTTTGTAGATCAGAGTGCCA
TCCTGCAGAGAGGAGTCCTGTGTCACGGTCACCAGGCCTCCATCTTCAAAATTCATCACTCTCTCCCACT
TAAAGCCCTCTGGGAAAGACAGTTTCTTGTAATCAGGAATGTCAGCGGGATGCTTGACATAGGCCTTACT
TCCGTACATAAACTGAGGAGACAGGATATCCCAAGCGAAAGGCAGTGGTCCTCCCTTGGTCACTTTCAGC
TTGGCAGTCTGTGTGCCCTCGTAAGGCCTCCCTTCGCCCTCTCCTTCAATCTCAAATTCGTGCCCATTCA
TGCTGCCCTCCATGCGCACCTTAAACCTCATGAACTCTTTGATCACAGCCATATTGTTATCCTCGCTTGA
GGCGGTTCCACTAGACCCTGAGCCGGTACTTCCAGTCCCATGGCCCAGGAACAGATGGTGTCTCCCCTCG
CTCCGTTCATACTGCTCCACAATAGTGTAGTCCTCGTTGTGTGAAGTGATATCCAGTTTTGTGTCCACGT
AATAGTAGCCTGGCAGCTGCACAGGTTTCTTGGCCATGTAGATTGTCTTGAACTCCACCAGGTAATGTCC
CCCATCTTTCAGCTTCAGAGCCTGGTGGATTTCTCCTTTCAGCACCCCGTCGCGTGGATACAGCCTTTCG
GTGGAGGCCTCC
